>Addgene plasmid #130622 | pTK_Cdh6_enh_318_Cerulean | addgene full sequence | sequence record 259327 | Addgene NGS Result
AATAAAATATCTTTATTTTCATTACATCTGTGTGTTGGTTTTTTGTGTGAATCGATAGTACTAACATACG
CTCTCCATCAAAACAAAACGAAACAAAACAAACTAGCAAAATAGGCTGTCCCCAGTGCAAGTGCAGGTGC
CAGAACATTTCTCTATCGATAGGTACCGAGCTCGAGTTCCATGGGCAGCATTGATCTCCTTCGCTAAACT
GAGTATGTTCTTAAAATCACAGGTCATCTGATTTTGGTGACTCACCCCATGTAATCTAGCCAACAAGATT
CAAAGGAACATTTTCTGATTTTTGCACTGCTGTTCTAAACATCACCTTCAGTGCCCTTCTATATACAATT
CTTCAGGAGAGGTAGGCTTACTTTAGTTGTTATGCATATTTATAGTGGTTCTCTAATCATTGCTATAAAC
AATACACTGAGGCCAACAAACTCTCTTACAAAAGCAAACCCAGTAAAATTGGTGGGATGTGCACTTGATT
TAGGGTTTCTTCTGTCACTGAGTACCTGCTGACTGAATTCTTTCCACATATTGTAAATAGTGCCTCATTA
CTTGGAGCTGTAATGAAAAAGCCAATTTCCACCACACCCAAAAATAATACAAGTATTTTTTTAAATTTGT
GAGATTGGTTTTAAATCATGACTTATCTTTAAAATAAAGTAAGAAGTTTATGGCTTTTTTAATCTTTCTC
TTATTTTATATTACCTTGGTATTTATTATATGCTATATGGCTAGGAACTCAGTAATTATTTTTCATTTAA
AGGTGAGGATCACACGTAAATATATGAGCTGTGGATTTACAGAAAAATCAGATACCATAGGAGAATATAA
ATACAGTGTCAATGTCATATTTTTATATGTTTTGTAAAGAAGCCAAAATAAATTATTTTTGTTTTTCTTC
CATGCATAAAAGATCCACTATCACTTGCTGAATTAGATTATTTTATATGATCATTGTTTCAATTTAATTT
AAAGGAAGTAGGTCCAGAAAAATAAAAGCTTTACTCACTCATAAGGACTTAATGCACACCATTCCTCATA
GGAAGAACATTTCAATGTTTTTCAAGTGTTGACACAGGTTTTCCTTTCGTTTACCCATCCACAGCTGTTG
GGTGTTTTTTTTTTTTTTTTTTTTTTAATGAAGGAGCATATTTTGCTAGACGAACCTTCATTTCTCCCTC
TCTCTTCCTTTCTTCCCACGATTAAAAATCAACCACATTCCCAGAGCACCACTATCTATCGAAACTGAAA
GTCTTCAGGGTATTTTGGAAGCGGGAGACTGCAAAGTTTGAATGCGGTATTCCACTGGCAAGCTTTCAAA
CTTATTTGCAGATCAGGACCTCTTTTGTAAACGTCTCCCCAGGAGGAAGGCAGTTAGACACCTGCCAGTA
GCCTACAGTGGCACCATCCTACTGTGATGTTAATGAGATGAATGAGAGCACCACGGAGAGCTGCAATAAT
TACAGGGTGAAGAGCTTGTCTTTTCCTGGCCCTCCTCTCCGGGATGCCTGTTCTATAAAGCAGGGTCTTT
TGTAATACTAATTACAAATGTTAATTAAACATTTCTTTGGAATTTTGCCCTCCATTAATAGGTCAGATAA
ACAGGGAATAGCTGTGACAGGCACAAGTCATTATCTGTCACATGAGAAAAATACAATTTATTTGCTCCCT
TCCTTTGGTCTCTCCAAAGACATAACTTCTGATTTTGTTTCGATTTATTAAGCAGGCATTAAAACCACTC
AAGTATAGCTTTTCTACACAGAAATAAAATCGAATTAATTCCTACATTAATGGAATTAAACGTGCTTGTA
AGGACCTTCCCAACACAACTCAACCTGACCTGTGTTGGCTTGACCCCGAGTTTTAAGCATAATCATGAAG
CTGTCTCTAAAGCCACTTGAAACCCCTTTCAAATGAAGATTTAAGGAAATGTTGATGACAGCTGTTGATG
ACAGCACAAAATCTAGCTTGATGTCCTATTCTAACACAAGCAACACACGGCATTTCAAAATCATGCACTA
ATCACGTTTACAGCCTAGTCCCTAGAATTAGGGGAGCGACCCCAGCTCAGCTCAGAGCTAAGCACAAGTA
CTTGGCAGGCATCATCACAAGGACCGCTAGCCCGGGCTCGAGATCTGCGATCTAAGTAAGCTTGCTGCTT
CATCCCCGTGGCCCGTTGCTCGCGTTTGCTGGCGGTGTCCCCGGAAGAAATATATTTGCATGTCTTTAGT
TCTATGATGACACAAACCCCGCCCAGCGTCTTGTCATTGGCGAATTCGAACACGCAGATGCAGTCGGGGC
GGCGCGGTCCCAGGTCCACTTCGCATATTAAGGTGACGCGTGTGGCCTCGAACACCGAGCGACCCTGCAG
CGACCCGCTTAACAGCGTCAACAGCGTGCCGCAGATCCCAAGCTTGCGGCCGCTTAAGCTGCAGAAGTTG
GTCGTGAGGCACTGGGCAGGTAAGTATCAAGGTTACAAGACAGGTTTAAGGAGACCAATAGAAACTGGGC
TTGTCGAGACAGAGAAGACTCTTGCGTTTCTGATAGGCACCTATTGGTCTTACTGACATCCACTTTGCCT
TTCTCTCCACAGGTGTCCACTCCCAGGTTCAATACAGCTCTTAAGCGGCCGCAAGCTAGCTTGCCGCCAC
CATGGTGAGCAAGGGCGAGGAGCTGTTCACCGGGGTGGTGCCCATCCTGGTCGAGCTGGACGGCGACGTA
AACGGCCACAAGTTCAGCGTGTCCGGCGAGGGCGAGGGCGATGCCACCTACGGCAAGCTGACCCTGAAGT
TCATCTGCACCACCGGCAAGCTGCCCGTGCCCTGGCCCACCCTCGTGACCACCCTGACCTGGGGCGTGCA
GTGCTTCGCCCGCTACCCCGACCACATGAAGCAGCACGACTTCTTCAAGTCCGCCATGCCCGAAGGCTAC
GTCCAGGAGCGCACCATCTTCTTCAAGGACGACGGCAACTACAAGACCCGCGCCGAGGTGAAGTTCGAGG
GCGACACCCTGGTGAACCGCATCGAGCTGAAGGGCATCGACTTCAAGGAGGACGGCAACATCCTGGGGCA
CAAGCTGGAGTACAACGCCATCAGCGACAACGTCTATATCACCGCCGACAAGCAGAAGAACGGCATCAAG
GCCAACTTCAAGATCCGCCACAACATCGAGGACGGCAGCGTGCAGCTCGCCGACCACTACCAGCAGAACA
CCCCCATCGGCGACGGCCCCGTGCTGCTGCCCGACAACCACTACCTGAGCACCCAGTCCAAGCTGAGCAA
AGACCCCAACGAGAAGCGCGATCACATGGTCCTGCTGGAGTTCGTGACCGCCGCCGGGATCACTCTCGGC
ATGGACGAGCTGTACAAGTGAGCCTCTAGACTCCCTCAGCGGCGCGCCGTTGACTTGGGGCTCCTCAGAC
TTACTAGGTGGCGGGACAGGCCAAGCCCAATTTAGGATCGGTGTACCGCAGAGCGTGAAGCACCCTATCC
AGATCTCACGTGTCTAGAGTCGGGGCGGCCGGCCGCTTCGAGCAGACATGATAAGATACATTGATGAGTT
TGGACAAACCACAACTAGAATGCAGTGAAAAAAATGCTTTATTTGTGAAATTTGTGATGCTATTGCTTTA
TTTGTAACCATTATAAGCTGCAATAAACAAGTTAACAACAACAATTGCATTCATTTTATGTTTCAGGTTC
AGGGGGAGGTGTGGGAGGTTTTTTAAAGCAAGTAAAACCTCTACAAATGTGGTAAAATCGATAAGGATCC
GTCGACCGATGCCCTTGAGAGCCTTCAACCCAGTCAGCTCCTTCCGGTGGGCGCGGGGCATGACTATCGT
CGCCGCACTTATGACTGTCTTCTTTATCATGCAACTCGTAGGACAGGTGCCGGCAGCGCTCTTCCGCTTC
CTCGCTCACTGACTCGCTGCGCTCGGTCGTTCGGCTGCGGCGAGCGGTATCAGCTCACTCAAAGGCGGTA
ATACGGTTATCCACAGAATCAGGGGATAACGCAGGAAAGAACATGTGAGCAAAAGGCCAGCAAAAGGCCA
GGAACCGTAAAAAGGCCGCGTTGCTGGCGTTTTTCCATAGGCTCCGCCCCCCTGACGAGCATCACAAAAA
TCGACGCTCAAGTCAGAGGTGGCGAAACCCGACAGGACTATAAAGATACCAGGCGTTTCCCCCTGGAAGC
TCCCTCGTGCGCTCTCCTGTTCCGACCCTGCCGCTTACCGGATACCTGTCCGCCTTTCTCCCTTCGGGAA
GCGTGGCGCTTTCTCATAGCTCACGCTGTAGGTATCTCAGTTCGGTGTAGGTCGTTCGCTCCAAGCTGGG
CTGTGTGCACGAACCCCCCGTTCAGCCCGACCGCTGCGCCTTATCCGGTAACTATCGTCTTGAGTCCAAC
CCGGTAAGACACGACTTATCGCCACTGGCAGCAGCCACTGGTAACAGGATTAGCAGAGCGAGGTATGTAG
GCGGTGCTACAGAGTTCTTGAAGTGGTGGCCTAACTACGGCTACACTAGAAGAACAGTATTTGGTATCTG
CGCTCTGCTGAAGCCAGTTACCTTCGGAAAAAGAGTTGGTAGCTCTTGATCCGGCAAACAAACCACCGCT
GGTAGCGGTGGTTTTTTTGTTTGCAAGCAGCAGATTACGCGCAGAAAAAAAGGATCTCAAGAAGATCCTT
TGATCTTTTCTACGGGGTCTGACGCTCAGTGGAACGAAAACTCACGTTAAGGGATTTTGGTCATGAGATT
ATCAAAAAGGATCTTCACCTAGATCCTTTTAAATTAAAAATGAAGTTTTAAATCAATCTAAAGTATATAT
GAGTAAACTTGGTCTGACAGTTACCAATGCTTAATCAGTGAGGCACCTATCTCAGCGATCTGTCTATTTC
GTTCATCCATAGTTGCCTGACTCCCCGTCGTGTAGATAACTACGATACGGGAGGGCTTACCATCTGGCCC
CAGTGCTGCAATGATACCGCGAGACCCACGCTCACCGGCTCCAGATTTATCAGCAATAAACCAGCCAGCC
GGAAGGGCCGAGCGCAGAAGTGGTCCTGCAACTTTATCCGCCTCCATCCAGTCTATTAATTGTTGCCGGG
AAGCTAGAGTAAGTAGTTCGCCAGTTAATAGTTTGCGCAACGTTGTTGCCATTGCTACAGGCATCGTGGT
GTCACGCTCGTCGTTTGGTATGGCTTCATTCAGCTCCGGTTCCCAACGATCAAGGCGAGTTACATGATCC
CCCATGTTGTGCAAAAAAGCGGTTAGCTCCTTCGGTCCTCCGATCGTTGTCAGAAGTAAGTTGGCCGCAG
TGTTATCACTCATGGTTATGGCAGCACTGCATAATTCTCTTACTGTCATGCCATCCGTAAGATGCTTTTC
TGTGACTGGTGAGTACTCAACCAAGTCATTCTGAGAATAGTGTATGCGGCGACCGAGTTGCTCTTGCCCG
GCGTCAATACGGGATAATACCGCGCCACATAGCAGAACTTTAAAAGTGCTCATCATTGGAAAACGTTCTT
CGGGGCGAAAACTCTCAAGGATCTTACCGCTGTTGAGATCCAGTTCGATGTAACCCACTCGTGCACCCAA
CTGATCTTCAGCATCTTTTACTTTCACCAGCGTTTCTGGGTGAGCAAAAACAGGAAGGCAAAATGCCGCA
AAAAAGGGAATAAGGGCGACACGGAAATGTTGAATACTCATACTCTTCCTTTTTCAATATTATTGAAGCA
TTTATCAGGGTTATTGTCTCATGAGCGGATACATATTTGAATGTATTTAGAAAAATAAACAAATAGGGGT
TCCGCGCACATTTCCCCGAAAAGTGCCACCTG
[124 nt withheld, positions 5843-5966]
C
[91 nt withheld, positions 5968-6058]
A
[49 nt withheld, positions 6060-6108]
CCTTTGACGTTGGAGTCCACGTTCTTT
[37 nt withheld, positions 6136-6172]
ACCCTATCTCGGTCTATTCTTTTGATTTATAAGGGATTTTGCCGATTTCGGCCTATTGGTTAAAAAATGA
GCTGATTTAACAAAAATTTAACGCGAATTTTAACAAAATATTAACGCTTACAATTTGCCATTCGCCATTC
AGGCTGCGCAACTGTTGGGAAGGGCGATCGGTGCGGGCCTCTTCGCTATTACGCCAGCCCAAGCTACCAT
GATAAGTAAGTAATATTAAGGTACGGGAGGTACTTGGAGCGGCCGC
Features (pLannotate 1.2.2; 13 found; start..end, strand, type, name):
      1..49      +  polyA_signal   poly(A) signal: synthetic polyadenylation signal
     63..154     +  misc_feature   pause site: RNA polymerase II transcriptional pause signal from the human α2 globin gene
   2247..2392    +  promoter       HSV TK promoter: herpes simplex virus thymidine kinase promoter
   2470..2602    +  intron         chimeric intron: chimera between introns from human β-globin and immunoglobulin heavy chain genes
   2662..3378    +  CDS            mCerulean: mCerulean is a basic (constitutively fluorescent) cyan fluorescent protein published in 2005, derived from Aequorea victoria. It is reported to be a very rapidly-maturing monomer.
   3552..3673    -  polyA_signal   SV40 poly(A) signal: SV40 polyadenylation signal
   3696..3764    -  CDS            large T antigen (fragment): large T antigen from SV40 (simian virus 40)
   3780..3912    +  CDS            TcR (fragment): tetracycline efflux protein; tet; confers resistance to tetracycline
   4092..4680    -  rep_origin     ori: high-copy-number ColE1/pMB1/pBR322/pUC origin of replication
   4851..5711    -  CDS            AmpR: β-lactamase; bla; confers resistance to ampicillin, carbenicillin, and related antibiotics
   5712..5816    -  promoter       AmpR promoter: bla
   5843..6271    +  rep_origin     f1 ori (sequence partly withheld): f1 bacteriophage origin of replication; arrow indicates direction of (+) strand synthesis
   6303..6370    -  CDS            lacZα (fragment): LacZα fragment of β-galactosidase; lacZ fragment
