[The description below was written by a language model from this plasmid's Addgene catalogue record and pLannotate feature annotations shown in this document.]
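Description:
pTK_Cdh6_enh_318_Cerulean is an enhancer reporter plasmid built on the pTK_BsmBI_Cerulean backbone. It is designed to test whether a candidate cis-regulatory element from the chicken (G. gallus) Cdh6 locus can drive tissue-specific transcription. The insert, Cdh6_enh_318, is recorded as about 1.9 kb. It is not annotated in the feature table, but it most plausibly occupies the unannotated stretch of roughly 2 kb that lies just upstream of the herpes simplex virus thymidine kinase (TK) minimal promoter.

Downstream of the TK promoter are a chimeric β-globin/immunoglobulin heavy chain intron, which generally improves processing and expression of the transcript, then the mCerulean cyan fluorescent protein coding sequence and an SV40 polyadenylation region. The minimal promoter has little activity on its own, so cyan fluorescence should depend on the activity of the cloned enhancer in a given cell population. A synthetic poly(A) signal and an RNA polymerase II transcriptional pause site from the human α2 globin gene sit ahead of the enhancer position. These elements block read-through transcription from the backbone that could otherwise produce background reporter signal.

In bacteria the plasmid is maintained through a ColE1/pUC-type origin and selected with ampicillin via the β-lactamase gene. The catalogue lists it as low copy, although the origin is annotated as a high-copy type. An f1 phage origin and short remnants of lacZα, a tetracycline resistance gene and SV40 large T antigen are backbone carry-overs with no evident functional role. The associated study concerns the neural crest gene regulatory network in vivo, which is consistent with using the construct to assay this enhancer's activity in embryos, but the record does not state a delivery method.
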