Addgene plasmid #130622: pTK_Cdh6_enh_318_Cerulean
Purpose: enhancer reporter
Depositing lab: Tatjana Sauka-Spengler. Depositing organization: University of Oxford. Publication: Reconstruction of the Global Neural Crest Gene Regulatory Network In Vivo. Williams RM, Candido-Ferreira I, Repapi E, Gavriouchkina D, Senanayake U, Ling ITC, Telenius J, Taylor S, Hughes J, Sauka-Spengler T. Dev Cell. 2019 Oct 21;51(2):255-276.e7. doi: 10.1016/j.devcel.2019.10.003. PubMed 31639368.
Backbone
  Vector backbone: pTK_BsmBI_Cerulean
  Backbone size w/o insert (bp): 4670
  Vector type: enhancer reporter
Growth in bacteria
  Bacterial resistance: Ampicillin, 100 μg/mL
  Growth temperature: 37°C
  Growth strain: DH5alpha
  Copy number: Low Copy
Gene/Insert
  Gene/Insert name: Cdh6_enh_318
  Species: G. gallus (chicken)
  Insert size (bp): 1900
  Promoter: thymidine kinase minimal promoter
  Cloning method: Restriction Enzyme; 5′ cloning site Unknown (unknown if destroyed)
  Sequencing primers: 5′ pTK forward CTAGCAAAATAGGCTGTCCC; 3′ pTK reverse ATATTTCTTCCGGGGACACC
Terms and licenses: Academic/Nonprofit Terms; Industry Terms: Not Available to Industry
How to cite: pTK_Cdh6_enh_318_Cerulean was a gift from Tatjana Sauka-Spengler (Addgene plasmid # 130622 ; http://n2t.net/addgene:130622 ; RRID:Addgene_130622)
